Addgene plasmid #178216: pLKO_AU1.HA.HSV_mCherry-NLS
Purpose: Nuclear Protein Barcode (nPC) for vector/cell tracking. Contains U6 trRNA cassette for sgRNA cloning. Enables spatial detection of CRISPR screens.
Depositing lab: Brian Brown. Depositing organization: Icahn School of Medicine at Mount Sinai. Publication: Spatial CRISPR genomics identifies regulators of the tumor microenvironment. Dhainaut M, Rose SA, Akturk G, Wroblewska A, Nielsen SR, Park ES, Buckup M, Roudko V, Pia L, Sweeney R, Le Berichel J, Wilk CM, Bektesevic A, Lee BH, Bhardwaj N, Rahman AH, Baccarini A, Gnjatic S, Pe'er D, Merad M, Brown BD. Cell. 2022 Mar 10. pii: S0092-8674(22)00195-7. doi: 10.1016/j.cell.2022.02.015. PubMed 35290801.
Backbone
  Vector backbone: pLKO
  Backbone size w/o insert (bp): 9000
  Vector type: Lentiviral
Growth in bacteria
  Bacterial resistance: Ampicillin, 100 μg/mL
  Growth temperature: 37°C
  Growth strain: NEB Stable
  Copy number: High Copy
Gene/Insert
  Gene/Insert name: nPC Tagged mCherry-NLS
  Species: H. sapiens (human)
  Insert size (bp): 1000
  Promoter: eF1a
  Tag / fusion protein: AU1.HA.HSV (N terminal on insert); Nuclear Localization Signal (C terminal on insert)
  Cloning method: Restriction Enzyme; 5′ cloning site unknown (unknown if destroyed)
  Sequencing primers: 5′ cctttttgagtttggatcttggttcat
Terms and licenses: Academic/Nonprofit Terms; Industry Terms: Not Available to Industry
Depositor comments: Please visit https://www.biorxiv.org/content/10.1101/2021.07.13.451021v1 for bioRxiv preprint.
How to cite: pLKO_AU1.HA.HSV_mCherry-NLS was a gift from Brian Brown (Addgene plasmid # 178216 ; http://n2t.net/addgene:178216 ; RRID:Addgene_178216)
