[The description below was written by a language model from this plasmid's Addgene catalogue record and pLannotate feature annotations shown in this document.]
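Description:
pLKO_AU1.HA.HSV_mCherry-NLS is a lentiviral transfer plasmid built on a pLKO backbone (sequenced at about 8.8 kb) that combines an sgRNA expression cassette with a nuclear "protein barcode" (nPC) reporter. In bacteria it is maintained as a high-copy plasmid through a ColE1/pUC-type origin and selected with ampicillin via the bla gene; an f1 origin, an SV40 origin and remnants of lac/lacZα cloning-vector sequence are also annotated. The viral portion has a third-generation-style layout: an RSV promoter drives a truncated HIV-1 5' LTR, followed by the Ψ packaging signal with a gag fragment, the RRE for Rev-dependent export of the genomic RNA, a cPPT/CTS, a WPRE to enhance transcript expression, and a truncated 3' LTR followed by an SV40 polyadenylation signal.

Two expression units sit between the LTRs. A human U6 Pol III promoter precedes the S. pyogenes Cas9 guide RNA scaffold, providing a site for cloning an sgRNA; no Cas9 is annotated on the plasmid, so the nuclease would have to come from elsewhere. Downstream, the EF-1α promoter drives mCherry carrying an N-terminal combination of three epitope tags (AU1, HA and HSV) and a C-terminal nuclear localization signal. The automated annotation picks up only the HA epitope and mCherry, so the AU1, HSV and NLS elements are known from the catalogue entry rather than the feature table. The particular tag combination acts as an antibody-detectable barcode concentrated in the nucleus, marking transduced cells and identifying which vector, and hence which guide, they carry. The stated purpose is vector and cell tracking and spatial, in situ readout of CRISPR screens.
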