Features (pLannotate 1.2.2; 30 found; start..end, strand, type, name):
     61..165     +  promoter       AmpR promoter: bla
    166..1026    +  CDS            AmpR: β-lactamase; bla; confers resistance to ampicillin, carbenicillin, and related antibiotics
   1197..1785    +  rep_origin     ori: high-copy-number ColE1/pMB1/pBR322/pUC origin of replication
   1968..2060    +  CDS            lacI (fragment): lac repressor; lacI; The lac repressor binds to the lac operator to inhibit transcription in E. coli. This inhibition can be relieved by adding lactose or isopropyl-β-D-thiogalactopyranoside (IPTG).
   2073..2094    +  protein_bind   CAP binding site: CAP binding activates transcription in the presence of cAMP. E. coli catabolite activator protein
   2109..2139    +  promoter       lac promoter: promoter for the E. coli lac operon
   2147..2163    +  protein_bind   lac operator: The lac repressor binds to the lac operator to inhibit transcription in E. coli. This inhibition can be relieved by adding lactose or isopropyl-β-D-thiogalactopyranoside (IPTG). lac repressor encoded by lacI
   2208..2226    +  promoter       T3 promoter: promoter for bacteriophage T3 RNA polymerase
   2254..2480    +  promoter       RSV promoter: Rous sarcoma virus enhancer/promoter
   2481..2661    +  LTR            5' LTR (truncated): truncated 5' long terminal repeat (LTR) from HIV-1
   2708..2833    +  misc_feature   HIV-1 Ψ: packaging signal of human immunodeficiency virus type 1
   2817..3180    +  CDS            HIV-1 gag (fragment): gag protein from human immunodeficiency virus 1; gag
   3326..3559    +  misc_feature   RRE: The Rev response element (RRE) of HIV-1 allows for Rev-dependent mRNA export from the nucleus to the cytoplasm.
   3936..4036    +  CDS            Rev (fragment): human immunodeficiency virus 1 (HIV-1) Rev protein; rev; enhances nuclear export of unspliced and incompletely spliced viral mRNAs
   4086..4326    +  promoter       U6 promoter: RNA polymerase III promoter for human U6 snRNA
   4353..4428    +  misc_RNA       gRNA scaffold: guide RNA scaffold for the Streptococcus pyogenes CRISPR/Cas9 system
   4476..4593    +  misc_feature   cPPT/CTS: central polypurine tract and central termination sequence of HIV-1
   4660..4726    +  CDS            small t antigen (fragment): SV40 (simian virus 40) small t antigen
   4733..5911    +  promoter       EF-1α promoter: strong constitutive promoter for human elongation factor EF-1α
   5928..5953    +  misc_feature   MCS (fragment): multiple cloning site
   6008..6034    +  CDS            3xHA (fragment): three tandem HA epitope tags
   6095..6802    +  CDS            mCherry: mCherry is a basic (constitutively fluorescent) red fluorescent protein published in 2004, derived from Discosoma sp.. It is reported to be a very rapidly-maturing monomer with low acid sensitivity.
   6872..7460    +  misc_feature   WPRE: woodchuck hepatitis virus posttranscriptional regulatory element
   7465..7602    +  CDS            nef (fragment): NEF_HV1LA - Experimental evidence at protein level: Swiss-Prot protein existence level 1. Extracellular Nef protein targets CD4(+) T-lymphocytes for apoptosis by interacting with CXCR4 surface receptors. From Human immunodeficiency virus type 1 group M subtype B (isolate Lai) (HIV-1).
   7588..7768    +  LTR            5' LTR (truncated): truncated 5' long terminal repeat (LTR) from HIV-1
   7840..7961    +  polyA_signal   SV40 poly(A) signal: SV40 polyadenylation signal
   8001..8136    +  rep_origin     SV40 ori: SV40 origin of replication
   8157..8175    -  promoter       T7 promoter: promoter for bacteriophage T7 RNA polymerase
   8183..8338    +  CDS            lacZα (fragment): LacZα fragment of β-galactosidase; lacZ fragment
   8343..8       +  rep_origin     f1 ori (across the origin) (sequence partly withheld): f1 bacteriophage origin of replication; arrow indicates direction of (+) strand synthesis
>Addgene plasmid #178216 | pLKO_AU1.HA.HSV_mCherry-NLS | addgene full sequence | sequence record 352760 | Addgene NGS Result
CGCGAATTTTAACAAAATATTAACGCTTACAATTTAGGTGGCACTTTTCGGGGAAATGTGCGCGGAACCC
CTATTTGTTTATTTTTCTAAATACATTCAAATATGTATCCGCTCATGAGACAATAACCCTGATAAATGCT
TCAATAATATTGAAAAAGGAAGAGTATGAGTATTCAACATTTCCGTGTCGCCCTTATTCCCTTTTTTGCG
GCATTTTGCCTTCCTGTTTTTGCTCACCCAGAAACGCTGGTGAAAGTAAAAGATGCTGAAGATCAGTTGG
GTGCACGAGTGGGTTACATCGAACTGGATCTCAACAGCGGTAAGATCCTTGAGAGTTTTCGCCCCGAAGA
ACGTTTTCCAATGATGAGCACTTTTAAAGTTCTGCTATGTGGCGCGGTATTATCCCGTATTGACGCCGGG
CAAGAGCAACTCGGTCGCCGCATACACTATTCTCAGAATGACTTGGTTGAGTACTCACCAGTCACAGAAA
AGCATCTTACGGATGGCATGACAGTAAGAGAATTATGCAGTGCTGCCATAACCATGAGTGATAACACTGC
GGCCAACTTACTTCTGACAACGATCGGAGGACCGAAGGAGCTAACCGCTTTTTTGCACAACATGGGGGAT
CATGTAACTCGCCTTGATCGTTGGGAACCGGAGCTGAATGAAGCCATACCAAACGACGAGCGTGACACCA
CGATGCCTGTAGCAATGGCAACAACGTTGCGCAAACTATTAACTGGCGAACTACTTACTCTAGCTTCCCG
GCAACAATTAATAGACTGGATGGAGGCGGATAAAGTTGCAGGACCACTTCTGCGCTCGGCCCTTCCGGCT
GGCTGGTTTATTGCTGATAAATCTGGAGCCGGTGAGCGTGGGTCTCGCGGTATCATTGCAGCACTGGGGC
CAGATGGTAAGCCCTCCCGTATCGTAGTTATCTACACGACGGGGAGTCAGGCAACTATGGATGAACGAAA
TAGACAGATCGCTGAGATAGGTGCCTCACTGATTAAGCATTGGTAACTGTCAGACCAAGTTTACTCATAT
ATACTTTAGATTGATTTAAAACTTCATTTTTAATTTAAAAGGATCTAGGTGAAGATCCTTTTTGATAATC
TCATGACCAAAATCCCTTAACGTGAGTTTTCGTTCCACTGAGCGTCAGACCCCGTAGAAAAGATCAAAGG
ATCTTCTTGAGATCCTTTTTTTCTGCGCGTAATCTGCTGCTTGCAAACAAAAAAACCACCGCTACCAGCG
GTGGTTTGTTTGCCGGATCAAGAGCTACCAACTCTTTTTCCGAAGGTAACTGGCTTCAGCAGAGCGCAGA
TACCAAATACTGTTCTTCTAGTGTAGCCGTAGTTAGGCCACCACTTCAAGAACTCTGTAGCACCGCCTAC
ATACCTCGCTCTGCTAATCCTGTTACCAGTGGCTGCTGCCAGTGGCGATAAGTCGTGTCTTACCGGGTTG
GACTCAAGACGATAGTTACCGGATAAGGCGCAGCGGTCGGGCTGAACGGGGGGTTCGTGCACACAGCCCA
GCTTGGAGCGAACGACCTACACCGAACTGAGATACCTACAGCGTGAGCTATGAGAAAGCGCCACGCTTCC
CGAAGGGAGAAAGGCGGACAGGTATCCGGTAAGCGGCAGGGTCGGAACAGGAGAGCGCACGAGGGAGCTT
CCAGGGGGAAACGCCTGGTATCTTTATAGTCCTGTCGGGTTTCGCCACCTCTGACTTGAGCGTCGATTTT
TGTGATGCTCGTCAGGGGGGCGGAGCCTATGGAAAAACGCCAGCAACGCGGCCTTTTTACGGTTCCTGGC
CTTTTGCTGGCCTTTTGCTCACATGTTCTTTCCTGCGTTATCCCCTGATTCTGTGGATAACCGTATTACC
GCCTTTGAGTGAGCTGATACCGCTCGCCGCAGCCGAACGACCGAGCGCAGCGAGTCAGTGAGCGAGGAAG
CGGAAGAGCGCCCAATACGCAAACCGCCTCTCCCCGCGCGTTGGCCGATTCATTAATGCAGCTGGCACGA
CAGGTTTCCCGACTGGAAAGCGGGCAGTGAGCGCAACGCAATTAATGTGAGTTAGCTCACTCATTAGGCA
CCCCAGGCTTTACACTTTATGCTTCCGGCTCGTATGTTGTGTGGAATTGTGAGCGGATAACAATTTCACA
CAGGAAACAGCTATGACCATGATTACGCCAAGCGCGCAATTAACCCTCACTAAAGGGAACAAAAGCTGGA
GCTGCAAGCTTAATGTAGTCTTATGCAATACTCTTGTAGTCTTGCAACATGGTAACGATGAGTTAGCAAC
ATGCCTTACAAGGAGAGAAAAAGCACCGTGCATGGCGATTGGTGGAAGTAAGGTGGTACGATCGTGCCTT
ATTAGGAAGGCAACAGACGGGTCTGACATGGATTGGACGAACCACTGAATTGCCGCATTGCAGAGATATT
GTATTTAAGTGCCTAGCTCGATACATAAACGGGTCTCTCTGGTTAGACCAGATCTGAGCCTGGGAGCTCT
CTGGCTAACTAGGGAACCCACTGCTTAAGCCTCAATAAAGCTTGCCTTGAGTGCTTCAAGTAGTGTGTGC
CCGTCTGTTGTGTGACTCTGGTAACTAGAGATCCCTCAGACCCTTTTAGTCAGTGTGGAAAATCTCTAGC
AGTGGCGCCCGAACAGGGACTTGAAAGCGAAAGGGAAACCAGAGGAGCTCTCTCGACGCAGGACTCGGCT
TGCTGAAGCGCGCACGGCAAGAGGCGAGGGGCGGCGACTGGTGAGTACGCCAAAAATTTTGACTAGCGGA
GGCTAGAAGGAGAGAGATGGGTGCGAGAGCGTCAGTATTAAGCGGGGGAGAATTAGATCGCGATGGGAAA
AAATTCGGTTAAGGCCAGGGGGAAAGAAAAAATATAAATTAAAACATATAGTATGGGCAAGCAGGGAGCT
AGAACGATTCGCAGTTAATCCTGGCCTGTTAGAAACATCAGAAGGCTGTAGACAAATACTGGGACAGCTA
CAACCATCCCTTCAGACAGGATCAGAAGAACTTAGATCATTATATAATACAGTAGCAACCCTCTATTGTG
TGCATCAAAGGATAGAGATAAAAGACACCAAGGAAGCTTTAGACAAGATAGAGGAAGAGCAAAACAAAAG
TAAGACCACCGCACAGCAAGCGGCCGCTGATCTTCAGACCTGGAGGAGGAGATATGAGGGACAATTGGAG
AAGTGAATTATATAAATATAAAGTAGTAAAAATTGAACCATTAGGAGTAGCACCCACCAAGGCAAAGAGA
AGAGTGGTGCAGAGAGAAAAAAGAGCAGTGGGAATAGGAGCTTTGTTCCTTGGGTTCTTGGGAGCAGCAG
GAAGCACTATGGGCGCAGCGTCAATGACGCTGACGGTACAGGCCAGACAATTATTGTCTGGTATAGTGCA
GCAGCAGAACAATTTGCTGAGGGCTATTGAGGCGCAACAGCATCTGTTGCAACTCACAGTCTGGGGCATC
AAGCAGCTCCAGGCAAGAATCCTGGCTGTGGAAAGATACCTAAAGGATCAACAGCTCCTGGGGATTTGGG
GTTGCTCTGGAAAACTCATTTGCACCACTGCTGTGCCTTGGAATGCTAGTTGGAGTAATAAATCTCTGGA
ACAGATTTGGAATCACACGACCTGGATGGAGTGGGACAGAGAAATTAACAATTACACAAGCTTAATACAC
TCCTTAATTGAAGAATCGCAAAACCAGCAAGAAAAGAATGAACAAGAATTATTGGAATTAGATAAATGGG
CAAGTTTGTGGAATTGGTTTAACATAACAAATTGGCTGTGGTATATAAAATTATTCATAATGATAGTAGG
AGGCTTGGTAGGTTTAAGAATAGTTTTTGCTGTACTTTCTATAGTGAATAGAGTTAGGCAGGGATATTCA
CCATTATCGTTTCAGACCCACCTCCCAACCCCGAGGGGACCCGACAGGCCCGAAGGAATAGAAGAAGAAG
GTGGAGAGAGAGACAGAGACAGATCCATTCGATTAGTGAACGGATCTCGACGGTATCGATCACGAGACTA
GTATCGAGCGGCCGCCCCCTTCACCGAGGGCCTATTTCCCATGATTCCTTCATATTTGCATATACGATAC
AAGGCTGTTAGAGAGATAATTGGAATTAATTTGACTGTAAACACAAAGATATTAGTACAAAATACGTGAC
GTAGAAAGTAATAATTTCTTGGGTAGTTTGCAGTTTTAAAATTATGTTTTAAAATGGACTATCATATGCT
TACCGTAACTTGAAAGTATTTCGATTTCTTGGCTTTATATATCTTGTGGAAAGGACGAAACACCGGGTCT
TCGAGAAGACCTGTTTTAGAGCTAGAAATAGCAAGTTAAAATAAGGCTAGTCCGTTATCAACTTGAAAAA
GTGGCACCGAGTCGGTGCTTTTTTTAATTCTCGACCTCGAGACAAATGGCAGTATTCATCCACAATTTTA
AAAGAAAAGGGGGGATTGGGGGGTACAGTGCAGGGGAAAGAATAGTAGACATAATAGCAACAGACATACA
AACTAAAGAATTACAAAAACAAATTACAAAAATTCAAAATTTTCGGGTTTATTACAGGGACAGCAGAGAT
CCACTTTGGCCGCGGCTCGAGGCGATAAGCTTTGCAAAGATGGATAAAGTTTTAAACAGAGAGGAATCTT
TGCAGCTAATGGACCTTCTAGGTCTTGAAAGGAGTGGGAATTGGCTCCGGTGCCCGTCAGTGGGCAGAGC
GCACATCGCCCACAGTCCCCGAGAAGTTGGGGGGAGGGGTCGGCAATTGAACCGGTGCCTAGAGAAGGTG
GCGCGGGGTAAACTGGGAAAGTGATGTCGTGTACTGGCTCCGCCTTTTTCCCGAGGGTGGGGGAGAACCG
TATATAAGTGCAGTAGTCGCCGTGAACGTTCTTTTTCGCAACGGGTTTGCCGCCAGAACACAGGTAAGTG
CCGTGTGTGGTTCCCGCGGGCCTGGCCTCTTTACGGGTTATGGCCCTTGCGTGCCTTGAATTACTTCCAC
CTGGCTGCAGTACGTGATTCTTGATCCCGAGCTTCGGGTTGGAAGTGGGTGGGAGAGTTCGAGGCCTTGC
GCTTAAGGAGCCCCTTCGCCTCGTGCTTGAGTTGAGGCCTGGCCTGGGCGCTGGGGCCGCCGCGTGCGAA
TCTGGTGGCACCTTCGCGCCTGTCTCGCTGCTTTCGATAAGTCTCTAGCCATTTAAAATTTTTGATGACC
TGCTGCGACGCTTTTTTTCTGGCAAGATAGTCTTGTAAATGCGGGCCAAGATCTGCACACTGGTATTTCG
GTTTTTGGGGCCGCGGGCGGCGACGGGGCCCGTGCGTCCCAGCGCACATGTTCGGCGAGGCGGGGCCTGC
GAGCGCGGCCACCGAGAATCGGACGGGGGTAGTCTCAAGCTGGCCGGCCTGCTCTGGTGCCTGGCCTCGC
GCCGCCGTGTATCGCCCCGCCCTGGGCGGCAAGGCTGGCCCGGTCGGCACCAGTTGCGTGAGCGGAAAGA
TGGCCGCTTCCCGGCCCTGCTGCAGGGAGCTCAAAATGGAGGACGCGGCGCTCGGGAGAGCGGGCGGGTG
AGTCACCCACACAAAGGAAAAGGGCCTTTCCGTCCTCAGCCGTCGCTTCATGTGACTCCACGGAGTACCG
GGCGCCGTCCAGGCACCTCGATTAGTTCTCGAGCTTTTGGAGTACGTCGTCTTTAGGTTGGGGGGAGGGG
TTTTATGCGATGGAGTTTCCCCACACTGAGTGGGTGGAGACTGAAGTTAGGCCAGCTTGGCACTTGATGT
AATTCTCCTTGGAATTTGCCCTTTTTGAGTTTGGATCTTGGTTCATTCTCAAGCCTCAGACAGTGGTTCA
AAGTTTTTTTCTTCCATTTCAGGTGTCGTGAGGAATTCTGCAGTCGATCGACGGTACCGCGGGCCCGGGA
TCCACGGTCGCCACCATGGGCGACACCTATCGGTACATTGGAGGAGGCGGGGGAGGGTACCCATACGATG
TGCCAGATTACGCTGGAGGAGGCGGGGGAGGGCAGCCCGAGCTGGCCCCCGAGGACCCCGAGGACGGCAT
GCTGATGGTGAGCAAGGGCGAGGAGGATAACATGGCCATCATCAAGGAGTTCATGCGCTTCAAGGTGCAC
ATGGAGGGCTCCGTGAACGGCCACGAGTTCGAGATCGAGGGCGAGGGCGAGGGCCGCCCCTACGAGGGCA
CCCAGACCGCCAAGCTGAAGGTGACCAAGGGTGGCCCCCTGCCCTTCGCCTGGGACATCCTGTCCCCTCA
GTTCATGTACGGCTCCAAGGCCTACGTGAAGCACCCCGCCGACATCCCCGACTACTTGAAGCTGTCCTTC
CCCGAGGGCTTCAAGTGGGAGCGCGTGATGAACTTCGAGGACGGCGGCGTGGTGACCGTGACCCAGGACT
CCTCCCTGCAGGACGGCGAGTTCATCTACAAGGTGAAGCTGCGCGGCACCAACTTCCCCTCCGACGGCCC
CGTAATGCAGAAGAAGACCATGGGCTGGGAGGCCTCCTCCGAGCGGATGTACCCCGAGGACGGCGCCCTG
AAGGGCGAGATCAAGCAGAGGCTGAAGCTGAAGGACGGCGGCCACTACGACGCTGAGGTCAAGACCACCT
ACAAGGCCAAGAAGCCCGTGCAGCTGCCCGGCGCCTACAACGTCAACATCAAGTTGGACATCACCTCCCA
CAACGAGGACTACACCATCGTGGAACAGTACGAACGCGCCGAGGGCCGCCACTCCACCGGCGGCATGGAC
GAGCTGTACAAGAAACGGCCAGCCGAGGATATGGAGGAAGAACAAGCCTTTAAACGATCTCGATAAAGCG
GCCGCGTCGACAATCAACCTCTGGATTACAAAATTTGTGAAAGATTGACTGGTATTCTTAACTATGTTGC
TCCTTTTACGCTATGTGGATACGCTGCTTTAATGCCTTTGTATCATGCTATTGCTTCCCGTATGGCTTTC
ATTTTCTCCTCCTTGTATAAATCCTGGTTGCTGTCTCTTTATGAGGAGTTGTGGCCCGTTGTCAGGCAAC
GTGGCGTGGTGTGCACTGTGTTTGCTGACGCAACCCCCACTGGTTGGGGCATTGCCACCACCTGTCAGCT
CCTTTCCGGGACTTTCGCTTTCCCCCTCCCTATTGCCACGGCGGAACTCATCGCCGCCTGCCTTGCCCGC
TGCTGGACAGGGGCTCGGCTGTTGGGCACTGACAATTCCGTGGTGTTGTCGGGGAAGCTGACGTCCTTTC
CATGGCTGCTCGCCTGTGTTGCCACCTGGATTCTGCGCGGGACGTCCTTCTGCTACGTCCCTTCGGCCCT
CAATCCAGCGGACCTTCCTTCCCGCGGCCTGCTGCCGGCTCTGCGGCCTCTTCCGCATCTTCGCCTTCGC
CCTCAGACGAGTCGGATCTCCCTTTGGGCCGCCTCCCCGCCTGGGTACCTTTAAGACCAATGACTTACAA
GGCAGCTGTAGATCTTAGCCACTTTTTAAAAGAAAAGGGGGGACTGGAAGGGCTAATTCACTCCCAACGA
AGATAAGATCTGCTTTTTGCTTGTACTGGGTCTCTCTGGTTAGACCAGATCTGAGCCTGGGAGCTCTCTG
GCTAACTAGGGAACCCACTGCTTAAGCCTCAATAAAGCTTGCCTTGAGTGCTTCAAGTAGTGTGTGCCCG
TCTGTTGTGTGACTCTGGTAACTAGAGATCCCTCAGACCCTTTTAGTCAGTGTGGAAAATCTCTAGCAGT
AGTAGTTCATGTCATCTTATTATTCAGTATTTATAACTTGCAAAGAAATGAATATCAGAGAGTGAGAGGA
ACTTGTTTATTGCAGCTTATAATGGTTACAAATAAAGCAATAGCATCACAAATTTCACAAATAAAGCATT
TTTTTCACTGCATTCTAGTTGTGGTTTGTCCAAACTCATCAATGTATCTTATCATGTCTGGCTCTAGCTA
TCCCGCCCCTAACTCCGCCCATCCCGCCCCTAACTCCGCCCAGTTCCGCCCATTCTCCGCCCCATGGCTG
ACTAATTTTTTTTATTTATGCAGAGGCCGAGGCCGCCTCGGCCTCTGAGCTATTCCAGAAGTAGTGAGGA
GGCTTTTTTGGAGGCCTAGGGACGTACCCAATTCGCCCTATAGTGAGTCGTATTACGCGCGCTCACTGGC
CGTCGTTTTACAACGTCGTGACTGGGAAAACCCTGGCGTTACCCAACTTAATCGCCTTGCAGCACATCCC
CCTTTCGCCAGCTGGCGTAATAGCGAAGAGGCCCGCACCGATCGCCCTTCCCAACAGTTGCGCAGCCTGA
ATGGCGAATGGG
[124 nt withheld, positions 8343-8466]
C
[91 nt withheld, positions 8468-8558]
A
[49 nt withheld, positions 8560-8608]
CCTTTGACGTTGGAGTCCACGTTCTTT
[37 nt withheld, positions 8636-8672]
ACCCTATCTCGGTCTATTCTTTTGATTTATAAGGGATTTTGCCGATTTCGGCCTATTGGTTAAAAAATGA
GCTGATTTAACAAAAATTTAA
